>Addgene plasmid #207367 | B-HeFSpCas9-A661R | addgene full sequence | sequence record 408748 | Addgene Partial NGS Result
CTAGAGGTACCCGTTACATAACTTACGGTAAATGGCCCGCCTGGCTGACCGCCCAACGACCCCCGCCCAT
TGACGTCAATAGTAACGCCAATAGGGACTTTCCATTGACGTCAATGGGTGGAGTATTTACGGTAAACTGC
CCACTTGGCAGTACATCAAGTGTATCATATGCCAAGTACGCCCCCTATTGACGTCAATGACGGTAAATGG
CCCGCCTGGCATTGTGCCCAGTACATGACCTTATGGGACTTTCCTACTTGGCAGTACATCTACGTATTAG
TCATCGCTATTACCATGGTCGAGGTGAGCCCCACGTTCTGCTTCACTCTCCCCATCTCCCCCCCCTCCCC
ACCCCCAATTTTGTATTTATTTATTTTTTAATTATTTTGTGCAGCGATGGGGGCGGGGGGGGGGGGGGGG
CGCGCGCCGGGGGGGGCGGGGCGGGGCGRGGGGCGGGGCGGGGCGAGGCGGAGAGGTGCGGCGGCAGCCA
ATCAGAGCGGCGCGCTCCGAAAGTTTCCTTTTATGGCGAGGCGGCGGCGGCGGCGGCCCTATAAAAAGCG
AAGCGCGCGGCGGGCGGGAGTCGCTGCGCGCTGCCTTCGCCCCGTGCCCCGCTCCGCCGCCGCCTCGCGC
CGCCCGCCCCGGCTCTGACTGACCGCGTTACTCCCACAGGTGAGCGGGCGGGACGGCCCTTCTCCTCCGG
GCTGTAATTAGCTGAGCAAGAGGTAAGGGTTTAAGGGATGGTTGGTTGGTGGGGTATTAATGTTTAATTA
CCTGGAGCACCTGCCTGAAATCACTTTTTTTCAGGTTGGACCGGTGCCACCATGGACTATAAGGACCACG
ACGGAGACTACAAGGATCATGATATTGATTACAAAGACGATGACGATAAGATGGCCCCAAAGAAGAAGCG
GAAGGTCGGTATCCACGGAGTCCCAGCAGCCGACAAGAAGTACAGCATCGGCCTGGACATCGGCACCAAC
TCTGTGGGCTGGGCCGTGATCACCGACGAGTACAAGGTGCCCAGCAAGAAATTCAAGGTGCTGGGCAACA
CCGACCGGCACAGCATCAAGAAGAACCTGATCGGAGCCCTGCTGTTCGACAGCGGCGAAACAGCCGAGGC
CACCCGGCTGAAGAGAACCGCCAGAAGAAGATACACCAGACGGAAGAACCGGATCTGCTATCTGCAAGAG
ATCTTCAGCAACGAGATGGCCAAGGTGGACGACAGCTTCTTCCACAGACTGGAAGAGTCCTTCCTGGTGG
AAGAGGATAAGAAGCACGAGCGGCACCCCATCTTCGGCAACATCGTGGACGAGGTGGCCTACCACGAGAA
GTACCCCACCATCTACCACCTGAGAAAGAAACTGGTGGACAGCACCGACAAGGCCGACCTGCGGCTGATC
TATCTGGCCCTGGCCCACATGATCAAGTTCCGGGGCCACTTCCTGATCGAGGGCGACCTGAACCCCGACA
ACAGCGACGTGGACAAGCTGTTCATCCAGCTGGTGCAGACCTACAACCAGCTGTTCGAGGAAAACCCCAT
CAACGCCAGCGGCGTGGACGCCAAGGCCATCCTGTCTGCCAGACTGAGCAAGAGCAGACGGCTGGAAAAT
CTGATCGCCCAGCTGCCCGGCGAGAAGAAGAATGGCCTGTTCGGAAACCTGATTGCCCTGAGCCTGGGCC
TGACCCCCAACTTCAAGAGCAACTTCGACCTGGCCGAGGATGCCAAACTGCAGCTGAGCAAGGACACCTA
CGACGACGACCTGGACAACCTGCTGGCCCAGATCGGCGACCAGTACGCCGACCTGTTTCTGGCCGCCAAG
AACCTGTCCGACGCCATCCTGCTGAGCGACATCCTGAGAGTGAACACCGAGATCACCAAGGCCCCCCTGA
GCGCCTCTATGATCAAGAGATACGACGAGCACCACCAGGACCTGACCCTGCTGAAAGCTCTCGTGCGGCA
GCAGCTGCCTGAGAAGTACAAAGAGATTTTCTTCGACCAGAGCAAGAACGGCTACGCCGGCTACATTGAC
GGCGGAGCCAGCCAGGAAGAGTTCTACAAGTTCATCAAGCCCATCCTGGAAAAGATGGACGGCACCGAGG
AACTGCTCGTGAAGCTGAACAGAGAGGACCTGCTGCGGAAGCAGCGGACCTTCGACAACGGCAGCATCCC
CCACCAGATCCACCTGGGAGAGCTGCACGCCATTCTGCGGCGGCAGGAAGATTTTTACCCATTCCTGAAG
GACAACCGGGAAAAGATCGAGAAGATCCTGACCTTCCGCATCCCCTACTACGTGGGCCCTCTGGCCAGGG
GAAACAGCAGATTCGCCTGGATGACCAGAAAGAGCGAGGAAACCATCACCCCCTGGAACTTCGAGGAAGT
GGTGGACAAGGGCGCTTCCGCCCAGAGCTTCATCGAGCGGATGACCGCCTTCGATAAGAACCTGCCCAAC
GAGAAGGTGCTGCCCAAGCACAGCCTGCTGTACGAGTACTTCACCGTGTATAACGAGCTGACCAAAGTGA
AATACGTGACCGAGGGAATGAGAAAGCCCGCCTTCCTGAGCGGCGAGCAGAAAAAGGCCATCGTGGACCT
GCTGTTCAAGACCAACCGGAAAGTGACCGTGAAGCAGCTGAAAGAGGACTACTTCAAGAAAATCGAGTGC
TTCGACTCCGTGGAAATCTCCGGCGTGGAAGATCGGTTCAACGCCTCCCTGGGCACATACCACGATCTGC
TGAAAATTATCAAGGACAAGGACTTCCTGGACAATGAGGAAAACGAGGACATTCTGGAAGATATCGTGCT
GACCCTGACACTGTTTGAGGACAGAGAGATGATCGAGGAACGGCTGAAAACCTATGCCCACCTGTTCGAC
GACAAAGTGATGAAGCAGCTGAAGCGGCGGAGATACACCGGCTGGGGCAGGCTGAGCCGGAAGCTGATCA
ACGGCATCCGCGACAAGCAGTCCGGCAAGACAATCCTGGATTTCCTGAAGTCCGACGGCTTCGCCAACAG
AAACTTCATGGCGCTGATCCACGACGACAGCCTGACCTTTAAAGAGGACATCCAGAAAGCCCAGGTGTCC
GGCCAGGGCGATAGCCTGCACGAGCACATTGCCAATCTCGCCGGCAGCCCCGCCATTAAGAAGGGCATCC
TCCAGACAGTGAAGGTGGTGGACGAGCTGGTGAAAGTGATGGGCCGGCACAAGCCCGAGAACATCGTGAT
CGAAATGGCCAGAGAGAACCAGACCACCCAGAAGGGACAGAAGAACAGTCGCGAGAGAATGAAGCGGATC
GAAGAGGGCATCAAAGAGCTGGGCAGCCAGATCCTGAAAGAACACCCCGTGGAAAACACCCAGCTCCAGA
ACGAGAAGCTGTACCTGTACTACCTCCAGAATGGGCGGGATATGTACGTGGACCAGGAACTGGACATCAA
CCGGCTGTCCGACTACGATGTGGACCATATCGTGCCTCAGAGCTTTCTGGCGGACGACTCCATCGACAAC
AAGGTGCTGACCAGAAGCGACAAGAACCGGGGCAAGAGCGACAACGTGCCCTCCGAAGAGGTCGTGAAGA
AGATGAAGAACTACTGGCGGCAGCTGCTGAACGCCAAGCTGATTACCCAGAGAAAGTTCGACAATCTGAC
CAAGGCCGAGAGAGGCGGCCTGAGCGAACTGGATAAGGCCGGCTTCATCAAGAGACAGCTGGTGGAAACC
CGGGCGATCACAAAGCACGTGGCACAGATCCTGGACTCCCGGATGAACACTAAGTACGACGAGAATGACA
AGCTGATCCGGGAAGTGAAAGTGATCACCCTGAAGTCCAAGCTGGTGTCCGATTTCCGGAAGGATTTCCA
GTTTTACAAAGTGCGCGAGATCAACAACTACCACCACGCCCACGACGCGTACCTGAACGCCGTCGTGGGA
ACCGCCCTGATCAAAAAGTACCCTGCGCTGGGTGGCAAGGTGTACGATGTACGGAAGATGATCGCCAAGA
GCGAGCAGGAAATCGGCAAGGCTACCGCCAAGTACTTCTTCTACAGCAACATCATGAACTTTTTCAAGAC
CGAGATTACCCTGGCCAACGGCGAGATCCGGAAGGCGCCTCTGATCGAGACAAACGGCGAAACCGGGGAG
ATCGTGTGGGATAAGGGCCGGGATTTTGCCACCGTGCGGAAAGTGCTGAGCATGCCCCAAGTGAATATCG
TGAAAAAGACCGAGGTGCAGACAGGCGGCTTCAGCAAAGAGTCTATCCTGCCCAAGAGGAACAGCGATAA
GCTGATCGCCAGAAAGAAGGACTGGGACCCTAAGAAGTACGGCGGCTTCGACAGCCCCACCGTGGCCTAT
TCTGTGCTGGTGGTGGCCAAAGTGGAAAAGGGCAAGTCCAAGAAACTGAAGAGTGTGAAAGAGCTGCTGG
GGATCACCATCATGGAAAGAAGCAGCTTCGAGAAGAATCCCATCGACTTTCTGGAAGCCAAGGGCTACAA
AGAAGTGAAAAAGGACCTGATCATCAAGCTGCCTAAGTACTCCCTGTTCGAGCTGGAAAACGGCCGGAAG
AGAATGCTGGCCTCTGCCGGCGAACTGCAGAAGGGAAACGAACTGGCCCTGCCCTCCAAATATGTGAACT
TCCTGTACCTGGCCAGCCACTATGAGAAGCTGAAGGGCTCCCCCGAGGATAATGAGCAGAAACAGCTGTT
TGTGGAACAGCACAAGCACTACCTGGACGAGATCATCGAGCAGATCAGCGAGTTCTCCAAGAGAGTGATC
CTGGCCGACGCTAATCTGGACAAAGTGCTGTCCGCCTACAACAAGCACCGGGATAAGCCCATCAGAGAGC
AGGCCGAGAATATCATCCACCTGTTTACCCTGACCAATCTGGGAGCCCCTGCCGCCTTCAAGTACTTTGA
CACCACCATCGACCGGAAGAGGTACACCAGCACCAAAGAGGTGCTGGACGCCACCCTGATCCACCAGAGC
ATCACCGGCCTGTACGAGACACGGATCGACCTGTCTCAGCTGGGAGGCGACAAAAGGCCGGCGGCCACGA
AAAAGGCCGGCCAGGCAAAAAAGAAAAAGTAAGAATTCCTAGAGCTCGCTGATCAGCCTCGACTGTGCCT
TCTAGTTGCCAGCCATCTGTTGTTTGCCCCTCCCCCGTGCCTTCCTTGACCCTGGAAGGTGCCACTCCCA
CTGTCCTTTCCTAATAAAATGAGGAAATTGCATCGCATTGTCTGAGTAGGTGTCATTCTATTCTGGGGGG
TGGGGTGGGGCAGGACAGCAAGGGGGAGGATTGGGAAGAGAATAGCAGGCATGCTGGGGAGCGGCCGCAG
GAACCCCTAGTGATGGAGTTGGCCACTCCCTCTCTGCGCGCTCGCTCGCTCACTGAGGCCGGGCGACCAA
AGGTCGCCCGACGCCCGGGCTTTGCCCGGGCGGCCTCAGTGAGCGAGCGAGCGCGCAGCTGCCTGCAGGG
GCGCCTGATGCGGTATTTTCTCCTTACGCATCTGTGCGGTATTTCACACCGCATA
[95 nt withheld, positions 5516-5610]
T
[46 nt withheld, positions 5612-5657]
C
[141 nt withheld, positions 5659-5799]
CCTTTGACGTTGGAGTCCACGTTCTTT
[37 nt withheld, positions 5827-5863]
ACTCTATCTCGGGCTATTCTTTTGATTTATAAGGGATTTTGCCGATTTCGGTCTATTGGTTAAAAAATGA
GCTGATTTAACAAAAATTTAACGCGAATTTTAACAAAATATTAACGTTTACAATTTTATGGTGCACTCTC
AGTACAATCTGCTCTGATGCCGCATAGTTAAGCCAGCCCCGACACCCGCCAACACCCGCTGACGCGCCCT
GACGGGCTTGTCTGCTCCCGGCATCCGCTTACAGACAAGCTGTGACCGTCTCCGGGAGCTGCATGTGTCA
GAGGTTTTCACCGTCATCACCGAAACGCGCGAGACGAAAGGGCCTCGTGATACGCCTATTTTTATAGGTT
AATGTCATGATAATAATGGTTTCTTAGACGTCAGGTGGCACTTTTCGGGGAAATGTGCGCGGAACCCCTA
TTTGTTTATTTTTCTAAATACATTCAAATATGTATCCGCTCATGAGACAATAACCCTGATAAATGCTTCA
ATAATATTGAAAAAGGAAGAGTATGAGTATTCAACATTTCCGTGTCGCCCTTATTCCCTTTTTTGCGGCA
TTTTGCCTTCCTGTTTTTGCTCACCCAGAAACGCTGGTGAAAGTAAAAGATGCTGAAGATCAGTTGGGTG
CACGAGTGGGTTACATCGAACTGGATCTCAACAGCGGTAAGATCCTTGAGAGTTTTCGCCCCGAAGAACG
TTTTCCAATGATGAGCACTTTTAAAGTTCTGCTATGTGGCGCGGTATTATCCCGTATTGACGCCGGGCAA
GAGCAACTCGGTCGCCGCATACACTATTCTCAGAATGACTTGGTTGAGTACTCACCAGTCACAGAAAAGC
ATCTTACGGATGGCATGACAGTAAGAGAATTATGCAGTGCTGCCATAACCATGAGTGATAACACTGCGGC
CAACTTACTTCTGACAACGATCGGAGGACCGAAGGAGCTAACCGCTTTTTTGCACAACATGGGGGATCAT
GTAACTCGCCTTGATCGTTGGGAACCGGAGCTGAATGAAGCCATACCAAACGACGAGCGTGACACCACGA
TGCCTGTAGCAATGGCAACAACGTTGCGCAAACTATTAACTGGCGAACTACTTACTCTAGCTTCCCGGCA
ACAATTAATAGACTGGATGGAGGCGGATAAAGTTGCAGGACCACTTCTGCGCTCGGCCCTTCCGGCTGGC
TGGTTTATTGCTGATAAATCTGGAGCCGGTGAGCGTGGAAGCCGCGGTATCATTGCAGCACTGGGGCCAG
ATGGTAAGCCCTCCCGTATCGTAGTTATCTACACGACGGGGAGTCAGGCAACTATGGATGAACGAAATAG
ACAGATCGCTGAGATAGGTGCCTCACTGATTAAGCATTGGTAACTGTCAGACCAAGTTTACTCATATATA
CTTTAGATTGATTTAAAACTTCATTTTTAATTTAAAAGGATCTAGGTGAAGATCCTTTTTGATAATCTCA
TGACCAAAATCCCTTAACGTGAGTTTTCGTTCCACTGAGCGTCAGACCCCGTAGAAAAGATCAAAGGATC
TTCTTGAGATCCTTTTTTTCTGCGCGTAATCTGCTGCTTGCAAACAAAAAAACCACCGCTACCAGCGGTG
GTTTGTTTGCCGGATCAAGAGCTACCAACTCTTTTTCCGAAGGTAACTGGCTTCAGCAGAGCGCAGATAC
CAAATACTGTTCTTCTAGTGTAGCCGTAGTTAGGCCACCACTTCAAGAACTCTGTAGCACCGCCTACATA
CCTCGCTCTGCTAATCCTGTTACCAGTGGCTGCTGCCAGTGGCGATAAGTCGTGTCTTACCGGGTTGGAC
TCAAGACGATAGTTACCGGATAAGGCGCAGCGGTCGGGCTGAACGGGGGGTTCGTGCACACAGCCCAGCT
TGGAGCGAACGACCTACACCGAACTGAGATACCTACAGCGTGAGCTATGAGAAAGCGCCACGCTTCCCGA
AGGGAGAAAGGCGGACAGGTATCCGGTAAGCGGCAGGGTCGGAACAGGAGAGCGCACGAGGGAGCTTCCA
GGGGGAAACGCCTGGTATCTTTATAGTCCTGTCGGGTTTCGCCACCTCTGACTTGAGCGTCGATTTTTGT
GATGCTCGTCAGGGGGGCGGAGCCTATGGAAAAACGCCAGCAACGCGGCCTTTTTACGGTTCCTGGCCTT
TTGCTGGCCTTTTGCTCACATG
Features (pLannotate 1.2.2; 15 found; start..end, strand, type, name):
     12..297     +  enhancer       CMV enhancer: human cytomegalovirus immediate early enhancer; contains an 18-bp deletion relative to the standard CMV enhancer
    299..576     +  promoter       chicken β-actin promoter: No description available
    577..804     +  intron         hybrid intron: hybrid between chicken β-actin (CBA) and minute virus of mice (MMV) introns (Gray et al., 2011)
    942..3951    +  CDS            eSpCas9(1.1) (fragment): Cas9 endonuclease from the Streptococcus pyogenes Type II CRISPR/Cas system, mutated to improve targeting specificity (Slaymaker et al., 2016) carries the mutations K848A, K1003A, and R1060A
   3956..5021    +  CDS            Cas9(C) (fragment): C-terminal portion of Streptococcus pyogenes Cas9 (Zetsche et al., 2015)
   5022..5069    +  CDS            nucleoplasmin NLS: bipartite nuclear localization signal from nucleoplasmin
   5103..5214    +  polyA_signal   bGH poly(A) signal: bovine growth hormone polyadenylation signal
   5319..5459    +  repeat_region  AAV2 ITR: inverted terminal repeat of adeno-associated virus serotype 2 inverted
   5464..5515    -  misc_feature   bom (fragment): basis of mobility region from pBR322
   5534..5989    +  rep_origin     f1 ori (sequence partly withheld): f1 bacteriophage origin of replication; arrow indicates direction of (+) strand synthesis
   5990..6039    -  misc_feature   bom (fragment): basis of mobility region from pBR322
   6141..6176    -  CDS            rop (fragment): Rop protein, which maintains plasmids at low copy number; rop
   6271..6375    +  promoter       AmpR promoter: bla
   6376..7236    +  CDS            AmpR: β-lactamase; bla; confers resistance to ampicillin, carbenicillin, and related antibiotics
   7407..7995    +  rep_origin     ori: high-copy-number ColE1/pMB1/pBR322/pUC origin of replication
