[The description below was written by a language model from this plasmid's Addgene catalogue record and pLannotate feature annotations shown in this document.]
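Description:
B-HeFSpCas9-A661R is a mammalian expression plasmid for a human codon-optimized, increased-fidelity variant of Streptococcus pyogenes Cas9. It is built on a pX330-like backbone from which the U6-sgRNA cassette has been removed, so it supplies only the nuclease and a guide RNA must be provided separately. In bacteria it is maintained as a high-copy plasmid through a ColE1/pUC-type origin and selected with ampicillin (β-lactamase under its own promoter). The backbone also carries an f1 phage origin and a single annotated AAV2 inverted terminal repeat, a remnant typical of pX330-derived vectors rather than a functional packaging arrangement.

Expression is driven by the CBh promoter, which the feature table resolves into its parts: a CMV enhancer, the chicken β-actin promoter and a hybrid CBA/MVM intron. The roughly 4.25 kb open reading frame carries an N-terminal 3xFLAG tag according to the catalogue entry (not separately annotated in the feature table), followed by Cas9, a C-terminal bipartite nucleoplasmin nuclear localization signal and a bGH polyadenylation signal. The listed mutations are N497A, Q695A, K848A, Q926A, K1003A and R1060A, along with replacement of residues 1005-1013 by two glycines. The automated annotation accordingly splits the coding region into an eSpCas9(1.1)-like fragment and a C-terminal Cas9 fragment. The name also implies an A661R substitution, although this is not included in the recorded mutation field.

The plasmid is intended for genome editing in mammalian cells where reduced off-target cleavage is needed, as one of a series of increased-fidelity SpCas9 variants. The sequence record is labelled a partial NGS result, so the annotation may not cover the entire construct.
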