Addgene plasmid #207367: B-HeFSpCas9-A661R
Purpose: Expression plasmid for human codon-optimized increased-fidelity (i.e. high-fidelity) SpCas9 variant
Depositing lab: Ervin Welker. Depositing organization: HUN-REN Research Centre for Natural Sciences. Publication: A cleavage rule for selection of increased-fidelity SpCas9 variants with high efficiency and no detectable off-targets. Kulcsar PI, Talas A, Ligeti Z, Toth E, Rakvacs Z, Bartos Z, Krausz SL, Welker A, Vegi VL, Huszar K, Welker E. Nat Commun. 2023 Sep 16;14(1):5746. doi: 10.1038/s41467-023-41393-5. PubMed 37717069.
Backbone
  Vector backbone: pX330-like (without U6-sgRNA coding sequence)
  Vector type: Mammalian Expression, CRISPR
Growth in bacteria
  Bacterial resistance: Ampicillin, 100 μg/mL
  Growth temperature: 37°C
  Growth strain: DH5alpha
  Copy number: High Copy
Gene/Insert
  Gene/Insert name: B-HeFSpCas9-A661R
  Species: S. pyogenes
  Insert size (bp): 4251
  Mutation: N497A, Q695A, K848A, Q926A, K1003A, R1060A, amino acids 1005-1013 replaced with two glycine
  Promoter: CBh
  Tag / fusion protein: 3xFLAG (N terminal on insert)
  Cloning method: Gibson Cloning
Terms and licenses: Academic/Nonprofit Terms; Industry Terms: Not Available to Industry
Depositor comments: Please visit https://doi.org/10.1101/2022.08.16.504097 for bioRxiv preprint
How to cite: B-HeFSpCas9-A661R was a gift from Ervin Welker (Addgene plasmid # 207367 ; http://n2t.net/addgene:207367 ; RRID:Addgene_207367)
